Addgene plasmid #53993: mEmerald-ARP2-N-14
Purpose: Localization: Actin Related Protein, Excitation: 487, Emission: 509
Depositing lab: Michael Davidson.
Backbone
  Vector backbone: mEmerald-N1
  Backbone size w/o insert (bp): 4750
  Vector type: Mammalian Expression
  Selectable markers: Neomycin (select with G418)
Growth in bacteria
  Bacterial resistance: Kanamycin, 50 μg/mL
  Growth temperature: 37°C
  Growth strain: DH5alpha
  Copy number: High Copy
Gene/Insert
  Gene/Insert name: ARP2 (alt name: NM_001005386.1)
  Species: H. sapiens (human)
  Entrez Gene: ACTR2 (a.k.a. ARP2)
  Promoter: CMV
  Tag / fusion protein: mEmerald (C terminal on backbone)
  Cloning method: Unknown
  Sequencing primers: 5′ CMV-F; 3′ SV40pA-R
Terms and licenses: Academic/Nonprofit Terms; Industry Terms
Depositor comments: . Excitation = 487; Emission = 509. Localization data: Actin Related Protein
How to cite: mEmerald-ARP2-N-14 was a gift from Michael Davidson (Addgene plasmid # 53993 ; http://n2t.net/addgene:53993 ; RRID:Addgene_53993)
