[The description below was written by a language model from this plasmid's Addgene catalogue record.]
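Description:
mEmerald-ARP2-N-14 is a mammalian expression plasmid built on the mEmerald-N1 backbone (about 4.75 kb without the insert), an N1-style fluorescent protein fusion vector. It is maintained in E. coli as a high-copy plasmid under kanamycin selection. In mammalian cells, the neomycin resistance marker allows G418 selection of stable transfectants. No feature table accompanies the record, so the replication origins and the exact arrangement of the resistance cassette are not stated. The SV40pA reverse sequencing primer suggests that an SV40 polyadenylation signal lies downstream of the fusion.

The insert is human ARP2 (gene ACTR2), an actin-related protein, expressed from the CMV promoter, a strong constitutive promoter in most mammalian cell lines. The ARP2 coding sequence sits upstream of mEmerald and in frame with it, so the fluorescent protein is fused to the C terminus of ARP2. The "N-14" in the name probably refers to this N1-type orientation and to a linker between the two parts, but the record does not define it, and the cloning method is listed as unknown. mEmerald is a bright green GFP variant, recorded here with excitation at 487 nm and emission at 509 nm.

The stated purpose is localization. The construct serves as a fluorescent marker for following the distribution of ARP2 by microscopy in transfected mammalian cells. From general knowledge, ARP2 is a subunit of the Arp2/3 complex, which nucleates branched actin filaments, so the fusion would be expected to label sites of this kind of actin assembly.
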