>Addgene plasmid #53993 | mEmerald-ARP2-N-14 | depositor partial sequence | sequence record 84186 | insert sequence
CAGATCCGCTAGCGCTACCGGACTCAGATCTCGAGACCGCCATGGACAGCCAGGGCAGGAAGGTGGTGGT
GTGCGACAACGGCACCGGGTTTGTGAAGTGTGGATATGCAGGCTCTAACTTTCCAGAACACATCTTCCCA
GCTTTGGTTGGAAGACCTATTATCAGATCAACCACCAAAGTGGGAAACATTGAAATCAAGAATAACAAAA
AGATGGATCTTATGGTTGGTGATGAGGCAAGTGAATTACGATCAATGTTAGAAGTTAACTACCCTATGGA
AAATGGCATAGTACGAAATTGGGATGACATGAAACACCTGTGGGACTACACATTTGGACCAGAGAAACTT
AATATAGATACCAGAAATTGTAAAATCTTACTCACAGAACCTCCTATGAACCCAACCAAAAACAGAGAGA
AGATTGTAGAGGTAATGTTTGAAACTTACCAGTTTTCCGGTGTATATGTAGCCATCCAGGCAGTTCTGAC
TTTGTACGCTCAAGGTTTATTGACTGGTGTAGTGGTAGACTCTGGAGATGGTGTGACTCACATTTGCCCA
GTATATGAAGGCTTTTCTCTCCCTCATCTTACCAGGAGACTGGATATTGCTGGGAGGGATATAACTAGAT
ATCTTATCAAGCTACTTCTGTTGCGAGGATACGCCTTCAACCACTCTGCTGATTTTGAAACGGTTCGCAT
GATTAAAGAAAAACTGTGTTACGTGGGATATAATATTGAGCAAGAGCAGAAACTGGCCTTAGAAACCACA
GTATTAGTTGAATCTTATACACTCCCAGATGGACGTATCATCAAAGTTGGGGGAGAGAGATTTGAAGCAC
CAGAAGCTTTATTTCAGCCTCACTTGATCAATGTTGAAGGAGTTGGTGTTGCTGAATTGCTTTTTAACAC
AATTCAGGCAGCTGACATTGATACCAGATCTGAATTCTACAAACACATTGTGCTTTCTGGAGGGTCTACT
ATGTATCCTGGCCTGCCATCACGGTTGGAACGAGAACTTAAACAGCTTTACTTAGAACGAGTTTTGAAGG
GTGATGTGGAAAAACTTTCTAAATTTAAGATCCGCATTGAAGACCCACCCCGCAGAAAGCACATGGTATT
CCTGGGTGGTGCAGTTCTAGCGGATATCATGAAAGACAAAGACAACTTTTGGATGACCCGACAAGAGTAC
CAAGAAAAGGGTGTCCGTGTGCTAGAGAAACTTGGTGTGACTGTTCGAGGGGGTGCGTCAGGCGGCAGCG
GATCTGGACCGGTCGCCACCATGGTGAGCAAGGGCGAGGAGCTGTTCACCGGGGTGGTGCCCATCCTGGT
CGAGCTGGACGGCGACGTAAACGGCCACAAGTTCAGCGTGTCCGGCGAGGGCGAGGGCGATGCCACCTAC
GGCAAGCTGACCCTGAAGTTCATCTGCACCACCGGCAAGCTGCCCGTGCCCTGGCCCACCCTCGTGACCA
CCTTGACCTACGGCGTGCAGTGCTTCGCCCGCTACCCCGACCACATGAAGCAGCACGACTTCTTCAAGTC
CGCCATGCCCGAAGGCTACGTCCAGGAGCGCACCATCTTCTTCAAGGACGACGGCAACTACAAGACCCGC
GCCGAGGTGAAGTTCGAGGGCGACACCCTGGTGAACCGCATCGAGCTGAAGGGCATCGACTTCAAGGAGG
ACGGCAACATCCTGGGGCACAAGCTGGAGTACAACTACAACAGCCACAAGGTCTATATCACCGCCGACAA
GCAGAAGAACGGCATCAAGGTGAACTTCAAGACCCGCCACAACATCGAGGACGGCAGCGTGCAGCTCGCC
GACCACTACCAGCAGAACACCCCCATCGGCGACGGCCCCGTGCTGCTGCCCGACAACCACTACCTGAGCA
CCCAGTCCAAGCTGAGCAAAGACCCCAACGAGAAGCGCGATCACATGGTCCTGCTGGAGTTCGTGACCGC
CGCCGGGATCACTCTCGGCATGGACGAGCTGTACAAGTAAGCGGCCGCGACTCTAGATCATAATCAGCCA
TACCAC
