>Addgene plasmid #53993 | mEmerald-ARP2-N-14 | addgene partial sequence | sequence record 88929 | EGFP-N 5'-CGTCGCCGTCCAGCTCGACCAG-3'
TCGCCCTTGCTCACCATGGTGGCGACCGGTCCAGATCCGCTGCCGCCTGACGCACCCCCTCGAACAGTCA
CACCAAGTTTCTCTAGCACACGGACACCCTTTTCTTGGTACTCTTGTCGGGTCATCCAAAAGTTGTCTTT
GTCTTTCATGATATCCGCTAGAACTGCACCACCCAGGAATACCATGTGCTTTCTGCGGGGTGGGTCTTCA
ATGCGGATCTTAAATTTAGAAAGTTTTTCCACATCACCCTTCAAAACTCGTTCTAAGTAAAGCTGTTTAA
GTTCTCGTTCCAACCGTGATGGCAGGCCAGGATACATAGTAGACCCTCCAGAAAGCACAATGTGTTTGTA
GAATTCAGATCTGGTATCAATGTCAGCTGCCTGAATTGTGTTAAAAAGCAATTCAGCAACACCAACTCCT
TCAACATTGATCAAGTGAGGCTGAAATAAAGCTTCTGGTGCTTCAAATCTCTCTCCCCCAACTTTGATGA
TACGTCCATCTGGGAGTGTATAAGATTCAACTAATACTGTGGTTTCTAAGGCCAGTTTCTGCTCTTGCTC
AATATTATATCCCACGTAACACAGTTTTTCTTTAATCATGCGAACCGTTTCAAAATCAGCAGAGTGGTTG
AAGGCGTATCCTCGCAACAGAAGTAGCTTGATAAGATATCTAGTTATATCCCTCCCAGCAATATCCAGTC
TCCTGGTAAGATGAGGGAGAGAAAAGCCTTCATATACTGGGCAAATGTGAGTCACACCATCTCCAGAGTC
TACCACTACACCAGTCAATAAACCTTGAGCGTACAAAGTCAGAACTGCCTGGATGGCTACATATACACCG
GAAAACTGGTAAGTTTCAAACATTACCTCTACAATCTTCTCTCTGTTTTTGGTTGGGTTCATAGGAGGTT
CTGTGAGTAAGATTTTACAATTTCTGGTATCTATATTAAGTTTCTCTGGTCCAAATGTGTAGTCCCACAG
GTGTTTCATGTCATCCC
